Addgene plasmid #249152: pSA128 A2UCOE-HBB_IVS2-Cas9-BFP
Purpose: Overexpression of SpCas9-BFP with HBB IVS2 intron in 5' UTR and blasticidin resistance gene. Contains minimal A2UCOE and Cp36 recombination site.
Depositing lab: Michael Bassik. Depositing organization: Stanford University. Publication: Reduced Cas9 transgene silencing by incorporation of intron sequences. Arana S, Du PP, Vaughan-Jackson A, Enright N, Spees K, Valbuena R, Garcia CA, Nguyen T, Venida A, Seczynska M, Bintu L, Lehner PJ, Prolo LM, Bassik MC. Nat Commun. 2025 Nov 27;16(1):10656. doi: 10.1038/s41467-025-65669-0. PubMed 41309578.
Backbone
  Vector backbone: pPD008
  Vector type: Mammalian Expression, CRISPR ; Cp36 donor DNA
  Selectable markers: Blasticidin
Growth in bacteria
  Bacterial resistance: Ampicillin, 100 μg/mL
  Growth temperature: 30°C
  Growth strain: NEB Stable
  Copy number: High Copy
Gene/Insert
  Gene/Insert name: A2UCOE-HBB_IVS2-Cas9-TagBFP
  Species: H. sapiens (human); S. pyogenes Cas9, synthetic
  Mutation: HBB IVS2 intron
  Entrez Gene: HBB (a.k.a. CD113t-C, ECYT6, beta-globin)
  Promoter: EF1a
  Cloning method: Gibson Cloning
Terms and licenses: Academic/Nonprofit Terms; Industry Terms: Not Available to Industry
How to cite: pSA128 A2UCOE-HBB_IVS2-Cas9-BFP was a gift from Michael Bassik (Addgene plasmid # 249152 ; http://n2t.net/addgene:249152 ; RRID:Addgene_249152)
