[The description below was written by a language model from this plasmid's Addgene catalogue record and pLannotate feature annotations shown in this document.]
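Description:
pSA128 A2UCOE-HBB_IVS2-Cas9-BFP is a mammalian expression and CRISPR plasmid of about 13.2 kb, built on the pPD008 backbone. The record classes it as donor DNA for Cp36-mediated recombination, so it is apparently meant for site-specific integration of a Cas9 cassette into a mammalian genome. It is propagated in E. coli through a high-copy ColE1/pUC-type origin with ampicillin selection (AmpR). A short additional β-lactamase fragment is also annotated near the origin.

The main cassette uses the human EF-1α promoter to drive Streptococcus pyogenes Cas9 followed by TagBFP, described in the record as a Cas9-BFP product, and ends at an SV40 polyadenylation signal. The second intron of human β-globin (HBB IVS2) sits between the promoter and the Cas9 coding sequence, in the 5' UTR. The automated annotation picks it up as two β-globin intron fragments. According to the catalogue entry, a minimal A2UCOE (ubiquitous chromatin opening element) and the Cp36 recombination site are also present. Neither was recognised by the feature annotation, although the unannotated region upstream of the EF-1α promoter may hold one or both. A separate UbC promoter drives blasticidin S deaminase with a synthetic poly(A) signal, for selection of mammalian cells. Bacterial T7 and rrnG terminators, extra synthetic poly(A) signals and short 5' and 3' β-globin insulator elements flank the units, presumably limiting transcriptional read-through and interference between them.

The associated publication concerns reducing Cas9 transgene silencing by including intron sequences. The construct fits this as a means of generating cell lines with stable, fluorescence-trackable Cas9 expression, combining an intron and a UCOE as anti-silencing features.
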