Features (pLannotate 1.2.2; 20 found; start..end, strand, type, name):
    801..1979    +  promoter       EF-1α promoter: strong constitutive promoter for human elongation factor EF-1α
   2101..2189    +  intron         β-globin intron (fragment): internally truncated intron from human β-globin
   2559..2950    +  intron         β-globin intron (fragment): internally truncated intron from human β-globin
   2967..7070    +  CDS            cas9: CAS9_STRP1 - Also known as csn1 From Streptococcus pyogenes serotype M1.
   7206..7903    +  CDS            TagBFP (fragment): monomeric blue fluorescent protein mammalian codon-optimized
   7956..8077    -  polyA_signal   SV40 poly(A) signal: SV40 polyadenylation signal
   8100..8169    -  CDS            large T antigen (fragment): large T antigen from SV40 (simian virus 40)
   8192..8238    +  terminator     T7 terminator: transcription terminator for bacteriophage T7 RNA polymerase
   8268..8404    +  terminator     rrnG terminator: transcription terminator from the E. coli ribosomal RNA rrnG operon (Albrechtsen et al., 1991)
   8449..8520    +  misc_feature   3' β-globin insulator: insulator downstream of the human β-globin locus (Farrell et al., 2002)
   8746..9334    -  rep_origin     ori: high-copy-number ColE1/pMB1/pBR322/pUC origin of replication
   9506..9570    -  CDS            bla(M) (fragment): β-lactamase lacking the signal sequence; bla(M); allows cytosolic expression of β-lactamase
   9834..11043   +  promoter       UbC promoter: human ubiquitin C promoter
  11047..11445   +  CDS            BSD: blasticidin S deaminase; Aspergillus terreus BSD; confers resistance to blasticidin
  11472..11520   +  polyA_signal   poly(A) signal: synthetic polyadenylation signal
  11786..12646   +  CDS            AmpR: β-lactamase; bla; confers resistance to ampicillin, carbenicillin, and related antibiotics
  12659..12795   +  terminator     rrnG terminator: transcription terminator from the E. coli ribosomal RNA rrnG operon (Albrechtsen et al., 1991)
  12947..13018   +  misc_feature   5' β-globin insulator: insulator upstream of the human β-globin locus (Farrell et al., 2002)
  13023..13069   -  terminator     T7 terminator: transcription terminator for bacteriophage T7 RNA polymerase
  13087..13135   -  polyA_signal   poly(A) signal: synthetic polyadenylation signal
>Addgene plasmid #249152 | pSA128 A2UCOE-HBB_IVS2-Cas9-BFP | addgene full sequence | sequence record 496394 | Addgene NGS Result
CTTAACCGCTTTTGAATGTCCGTCTTAGTTAATCCCTAATTGAACGCTCCAAAAGGTGACTTCCAATAGG
GATTTATTCCTTTTAAAATTAACGGCATAATCGTAGATCGCATGCCGGGAGGTGGTCCCTGCAGTTACGC
CAATGATAACCCCCGCCAGAAAAATCTTAGTAGCCTTCCCTTTTTGTTTTCCGTGCCCCAACTCGGCGGA
TTGACTCGGCCCCTTCCGGAAACACCCGAATCAACTTCTAGTCAAATTATTGTTCACGCCGCAATGACCC
ACCCCTGGCCCGCGTCTGTGGAACTGACCCCTGGTGTACAGGAGAGTTCGCTGCTGAAAGTGGTCCCAAA
GGGGTACTAGTTTTTAAGCTCCCAACTCCCCCTCCCCCAGCGTCTGGAGGATTCCACACCCTCGCACCGC
AGGGGCGAGGAAGTGGGCGGAGTCCGGTTTTGGCGCCAGCCGCTGAGGCTGCCAAGCAGAAAAGCCACCG
CTGAGGAGACTCCGGTCACTGTCCTCGCCCCGCCTCCCCCTTCCCTCCCCTTGGGGACCACCGGGCGCCA
CGCCGCGAACGGTAAGTGCCGCGGTCGTCGGCGCCTCCGCCCTCCCCCTAGGGCCCCAATTCCCAGCGGG
CGCGGCGCGCGGCCCCTCCCCCCGCCGGGCGCGCGCCCGCTGCCCCGCCCTTCGTGGCCGCCCGGCGTGG
GCGGTGCCACCCCTCCCCCCGGCGGCCCCGCGCGCAGCTCCCGGCTCCCTCCCCCTTCGGATGTGGCTTG
AGCTGTAGGCGCGGAGGGGCTAGCTCGTGAGGCTCCGGTGCCCGTCAGTGGGCAGAGCGCACATCGCCCA
CAGTCCCCGAGAAGTTGGGGGGAGGGGTCGGCAATTGAACCGGTGCCTAGAGAAGGTGGCGCGGGGTAAA
CTGGGAAAGTGATGTCGTGTACTGGCTCCGCCTTTTTCCCGAGGGTGGGGGAGAACCGTATATAAGTGCA
CTAGTCGCCGTGAACGTTCTTTTTCGCAACGGGTTTGCCGCCAGAACACAGGTAAGTGCCGTGTGTGGTT
CCCGCGGGCCTGGCCTCTTTACGGGTTATGGCCCTTGCGTGCCTTGAATTACTTCCACCTGGCTGCAGTA
CGTGATTCTTGATCCCGAGCTTCGGGTTGGAAGTGGGTGGGAGAGTTCGTGGCCTTGCGCTTAAGGAGCC
CCTTCGCCTCGTGCTTGAGTTGTGGCCTGGCCTGGGCGCTGGGGCCGCCGCGTGCGAATCTGGTGGCACC
TTCGCGCCTGTCTCGCTGCTTTCGATAAGTCTCTAGCCATTTAAAATTTTTGATGACCTGCTGCGACGCT
TTTTTTCTGGCAAGATAGTCTTGTAAATGCGGGCCAAGATCAGCACACTGGTATTTCGGTTTTTGGGGCC
GCGGGCGGCGACGGGGCCCGTGCGTCCCAGCGCACATGTTCGGCGAGGCGGGGCCTGCGAGCGCGGCCAC
CGAGAATCGGACGGGGGTAGTCTCAAGCTGCCCGGCCTGCTCTGGTGCCTGGCCTCGCGCCGCCGTGTAT
CGCCCCGCCCTGGGCGGCAAGGCTGGCCCGGTCGGCACCAGTTGCGTGAGCGGAAAGATGGCCGCTTCCC
GGCCCTGCTGCAGGGAGCACAAAATGGAGGACGCGGCGCTCGGGAGAGCGGGCGGGTGAGTCACCCACAC
AAAGGAAAAGGGCCTTTCCGTCCTCAGCCGTCGCTTCATGTGACTCCACGGAGTACCGGGCGCCGTCCAG
GCACCTCGATTAGTTCTCCAGCTTTTGGAGTACGTCGTCTTTAGGTTGGGGGGAGGGGTTTTATGCGATG
GAGTTTCCCCACACTGAGTGGGTGGAGACTGAAGTTAGGCCAGCTTGGCACTTGATGTAATTCTCCTTGG
AATTTGCCCTTTTTGAGTTTGGATCTTGGTTCATTCTCAAGCCTCAGACAGTGGTTCAAAGTTTTTTTCT
TCCATTTCAGGTGTCGTGAAAACTACCCCTAAAAGCCAAAAGATCTTTGTCGATCCTACCATCCACTCGA
CACACCCGCCAGCGGCCGCTGCCAAGCTTGCTAGGAATTCCGCGTCTGCAGGATATCAAGCTTGCGGTAC
GTGAGTCTATGGGACGCTTGATGTTTTCTTTCCCCTTCTTTTCTATGGTTAAGTTCATGTCATAGGAAGG
GGATAAGTAACAGGGTACAGTTTAGAATGGGAAACAGACGAATGATTGCATCAGTGTGGAAGTCTCAGGA
TCGTTTTAGTTTCTTTTATTTGCTGTTCATAACAATTGTTTTCTTTTGTTTAATTCTTGCTTTCTTTTTT
TTTCTTCTCCGCAATTTTTACTATTATACTTAATGCCTTAACATTGTGTATAACAAAAGGAAATATCTCT
GAGATACATTAAGTAACTTAAAAAAAAACTTTACACAGTCTGCCTAGTACATTACTATTTGGAATATATG
TGTGCTTATTTGCATATTCATAATCTCCCTACTTTATTTTCTTTTATTTTTAATTGATACATAATCATTA
TACATATTTATGGGTTAAAGTGTAATGTTTTAATATGTGTACACATATTGACCAAATCAGGGTAATTTTG
CATTTGTAATTTTAAAAAATGCTTTCTTCTTTTAATATACTTTTTTGTTTATCTTATTTCTAATACTTTC
CCTAATCTCTTTCTTTCAGGGCAATAATGATACAATGTATCATGCCTCTTTGCACCATTCTAAAGAATAA
CAGTGATAATTTCTGGGTTAAGGCAATAGCAATATCTCTGCATATAAATATTTCTGCATATAAATTGTAA
CTGATGTAAGAGGTTTCATATTGCTAATAGCAGCTACAATCCAGCTACCATTCTGCTTTTATTTTATGGT
TGGGATAAGGCTGGATTATTCTGAGTCCAAGCTAGGCCCTTTTGCTAATCATGTTCATACCTCTTATCTT
CCTCCCACAGCGCGGGCCCGGCCACCATGGACAAGAAGTACAGCATCGGCCTGGACATCGGCACCAACTC
TGTGGGCTGGGCCGTGATCACCGACGAGTACAAGGTGCCCAGCAAGAAATTCAAGGTGCTGGGCAACACC
GACCGGCACAGCATCAAGAAGAACCTGATCGGCGCCCTGCTGTTCGACAGCGGAGAAACAGCCGAGGCCA
CCCGGCTGAAGAGAACCGCCAGAAGAAGATACACCAGACGGAAGAACCGGATCTGCTATCTGCAAGAGAT
CTTCAGCAACGAGATGGCCAAGGTGGACGACAGCTTCTTCCACAGACTGGAAGAGTCCTTCCTGGTGGAA
GAGGATAAGAAGCACGAGCGGCACCCCATCTTCGGCAACATCGTGGACGAGGTGGCCTACCACGAGAAGT
ACCCCACCATCTACCACCTGAGAAAGAAACTGGTGGACAGCACCGACAAGGCCGACCTGCGGCTGATCTA
TCTGGCCCTGGCCCACATGATCAAGTTCCGGGGCCACTTCCTGATCGAGGGCGACCTGAACCCCGACAAC
AGCGACGTGGACAAGCTGTTCATCCAGCTGGTGCAGACCTACAACCAGCTGTTCGAGGAAAACCCCATCA
ACGCCAGCGGCGTGGACGCCAAGGCCATCCTGTCTGCCAGACTGAGCAAGAGCAGACGGCTGGAAAATCT
GATCGCCCAGCTGCCCGGCGAGAAGAAGAATGGCCTGTTCGGCAACCTGATTGCCCTGAGCCTGGGCCTG
ACCCCCAACTTCAAGAGCAACTTCGACCTGGCCGAGGATGCCAAACTGCAGCTGAGCAAGGACACCTACG
ACGACGACCTGGACAACCTGCTGGCCCAGATCGGCGACCAGTACGCCGACCTGTTTCTGGCCGCCAAGAA
CCTGTCCGACGCCATCCTGCTGAGCGACATCCTGAGAGTGAACACCGAGATCACCAAGGCCCCCCTGAGC
GCCTCTATGATCAAGAGATACGACGAGCACCACCAGGACCTGACCCTGCTGAAAGCTCTCGTGCGGCAGC
AGCTGCCTGAGAAGTACAAAGAGATTTTCTTCGACCAGAGCAAGAACGGCTACGCCGGCTACATCGATGG
CGGAGCCAGCCAGGAAGAGTTCTACAAGTTCATCAAGCCCATCCTGGAAAAGATGGACGGCACCGAGGAA
CTGCTCGTGAAGCTGAACAGAGAGGACCTGCTGCGGAAGCAGCGGACCTTCGACAACGGCAGCATCCCCC
ACCAGATCCACCTGGGAGAGCTGCACGCCATTCTGCGGCGGCAGGAAGATTTTTACCCATTCCTGAAGGA
CAACCGGGAAAAGATCGAGAAGATCCTGACCTTCCGCATCCCCTACTACGTGGGCCCTCTGGCCAGGGGA
AACAGCAGATTCGCCTGGATGACCAGAAAGAGCGAGGAAACCATCACCCCCTGGAACTTCGAGGAAGTGG
TGGACAAGGGCGCCAGCGCCCAGAGCTTCATCGAGCGGATGACCAACTTCGATAAGAACCTGCCCAACGA
GAAGGTGCTGCCCAAGCACAGCCTGCTGTACGAGTACTTCACCGTGTACAACGAGCTGACCAAAGTGAAA
TACGTGACCGAGGGAATGAGAAAGCCCGCCTTCCTGAGCGGCGAGCAGAAAAAAGCCATCGTGGACCTGC
TGTTCAAGACCAACCGGAAAGTGACCGTGAAGCAGCTGAAAGAGGACTACTTCAAGAAAATCGAGTGCTT
CGACTCCGTGGAAATCTCCGGCGTGGAAGATCGGTTCAACGCCTCCCTGGGCACATACCACGATCTGCTG
AAAATTATCAAGGACAAGGACTTCCTGGACAATGAGGAAAACGAGGACATTCTGGAAGATATCGTGCTGA
CCCTGACACTGTTTGAGGACAGAGAGATGATCGAGGAACGGCTGAAAACCTATGCCCACCTGTTCGACGA
CAAAGTGATGAAGCAGCTGAAGCGGCGGAGATACACCGGCTGGGGCAGGCTGAGCCGGAAGCTGATCAAC
GGCATCCGGGACAAGCAGTCCGGCAAGACAATCCTGGATTTCCTGAAGTCCGACGGCTTCGCCAACAGAA
ACTTCATGCAGCTGATCCACGACGACAGCCTGACCTTTAAAGAGGACATCCAGAAAGCCCAGGTGTCCGG
CCAGGGCGATAGCCTGCACGAGCACATTGCCAATCTGGCCGGCAGCCCCGCCATTAAGAAGGGCATCCTG
CAGACAGTGAAGGTGGTGGACGAGCTCGTGAAAGTGATGGGCCGGCACAAGCCCGAGAACATCGTGATCG
AAATGGCCAGAGAGAACCAGACCACCCAGAAGGGACAGAAGAACAGCCGCGAGAGAATGAAGCGGATCGA
AGAGGGCATCAAAGAGCTGGGCAGCCAGATCCTGAAAGAACACCCCGTGGAAAACACCCAGCTGCAGAAC
GAGAAGCTGTACCTGTACTACCTGCAGAATGGGCGGGATATGTACGTGGACCAGGAACTGGACATCAACC
GGCTGTCCGACTACGATGTGGACCATATCGTGCCTCAGAGCTTTCTGAAGGACGACTCCATCGATAACAA
AGTGCTGACTCGGAGCGACAAGAACCGGGGCAAGAGCGACAACGTGCCCTCCGAAGAGGTCGTGAAGAAG
ATGAAGAACTACTGGCGCCAGCTGCTGAATGCCAAGCTGATTACCCAGAGGAAGTTCGACAATCTGACCA
AGGCCGAGAGAGGCGGCCTGAGCGAACTGGATAAGGCCGGCTTCATCAAGAGACAGCTGGTGGAAACCCG
GCAGATCACAAAGCACGTGGCACAGATCCTGGACTCCCGGATGAACACTAAGTACGACGAGAACGACAAA
CTGATCCGGGAAGTGAAAGTGATCACCCTGAAGTCCAAGCTGGTGTCCGATTTCCGGAAGGATTTCCAGT
TTTACAAAGTGCGCGAGATCAACAACTACCACCACGCCCACGACGCCTACCTGAACGCCGTCGTGGGAAC
CGCCCTGATCAAAAAGTACCCTAAGCTGGAAAGCGAGTTCGTGTACGGCGACTACAAGGTGTACGACGTG
CGGAAGATGATCGCCAAGAGCGAGCAGGAAATCGGCAAGGCTACCGCCAAGTACTTCTTCTACAGCAACA
TCATGAACTTTTTCAAGACCGAGATTACCCTGGCCAACGGCGAGATCCGGAAGCGGCCTCTGATCGAGAC
AAACGGCGAAACAGGCGAGATCGTGTGGGATAAGGGCCGGGACTTTGCCACCGTGCGGAAAGTGCTGTCT
ATGCCCCAAGTGAATATCGTGAAAAAGACCGAGGTGCAGACAGGCGGCTTCAGCAAAGAGTCTATCCTGC
CCAAGAGGAACAGCGACAAGCTGATCGCCAGAAAGAAGGACTGGGACCCTAAGAAGTACGGCGGCTTCGA
CAGCCCCACCGTGGCCTATTCTGTGCTGGTGGTGGCCAAAGTGGAAAAGGGCAAGTCCAAGAAACTGAAG
AGTGTGAAAGAGCTGCTGGGGATCACCATCATGGAAAGAAGCAGCTTCGAGAAGAATCCCATCGACTTTC
TGGAAGCCAAGGGCTACAAAGAAGTGAAAAAGGACCTGATCATCAAGCTGCCTAAGTACTCCCTGTTCGA
GCTGGAAAACGGCCGGAAGAGAATGCTGGCCTCTGCCGGCGAACTGCAGAAGGGAAACGAACTGGCCCTG
CCCTCCAAATATGTGAACTTCCTGTACCTGGCCAGCCACTATGAGAAGCTGAAGGGCTCCCCCGAGGATA
ATGAGCAGAAACAGCTGTTTGTGGAACAGCACAAACACTACCTGGACGAGATCATCGAGCAGATCAGCGA
GTTCTCCAAGAGAGTGATCCTGGCCGACGCTAATCTGGACAAGGTGCTGAGCGCCTACAACAAGCACAGA
GACAAGCCTATCAGAGAGCAGGCCGAGAATATCATCCACCTGTTTACCCTGACCAATCTGGGAGCCCCTG
CCGCCTTCAAGTACTTTGACACCACCATCGACCGGAAGAGGTACACCAGCACCAAAGAGGTGCTGGACGC
CACCCTGATCCACCAGAGCATCACCGGCCTGTACGAGACACGGATCGACCTGTCTCAGCTGGGAGGCGAC
GCCTATCCCTATGACGTGCCCGATTATGCCAGCCTGGGCAGCGGCTCCCCCAAGAAAAAACGCAAGGTGG
AAGATCCTAAGAAAAAGCGGAAAGTGGACGGCATTGGTAGTGGGAGCAACGGCAGCAGCGGATCCAGCGA
GCTGATTAAGGAGAACATGCACATGAAGCTGTACATGGAGGGCACCGTGGACAACCATCACTTCAAGTGC
ACATCCGAGGGCGAAGGCAAGCCCTACGAGGGCACCCAGACCATGAGAATCAAGGTGGTCGAGGGCGGCC
CTCTCCCCTTCGCCTTCGACATCCTGGCTACTAGCTTCCTCTACGGCAGCAAGACCTTCATCAACCACAC
CCAGGGCATCCCCGACTTCTTCAAGCAGTCCTTCCCTGAGGGCTTCACATGGGAGAGAGTCACCACATAC
GAAGACGGGGGCGTGCTGACCGCTACCCAGGACACCAGCCTCCAGGACGGCTGCCTCATCTACAACGTCA
AGATCAGAGGGGTGAACTTCACATCCAACGGCCCTGTGATGCAGAAGAAAACACTCGGCTGGGAGGCCTT
CACCGAGACGCTGTACCCCGCTGACGGCGGCCTGGAAGGCAGAAACGACATGGCCCTGAAGCTCGTGGGC
GGGAGCCATCTGATCGCAAACATCAAGACCACATATAGATCCAAGAAACCCGCTAAGAACCTCAAGATGC
CTGGCGTCTACTATGTGGACTACAGACTGGAAAGAATCAAGGAGGCCAACAACGAGACCTACGTCGAGCA
GCACGAGGTGGCAGTGGCCAGATACTGCGACCTCCCTAGCAAACTGGGGCACAAGCTTAATTAGTAACTA
GCTTGACTGACTGAGATACAGCGTACCTTCAGCTCACAGACATGATAAGATACATTGATGAGTTTGGACA
AACCACAACTAGAATGCAGTGAAAAAAATGCTTTATTTGTGAAATTTGTGATGCTATTGCTTTATTTGTA
ACCATTATAAGCTGCAATAAACAAGTTAACAACAACAATTGCATTCATTTTATGTTTCAGGTTCAGGGGG
AGGTGTGGGAGGTTTTTTAAAGCAAGTAAAACCTCTACAAATGTGGTATTGGCCCATCTCTATCGGTATC
GTAGCATAACCCCTTGGGGCCTCTAAACGGGTCTTGAGGGGTTTTTTGTGCCCCTCGGGCCGGATTGCTA
TCTACCGGCATTGGCGCAGAAAAAAATGCCTGATGCGACGCTGCGCGTCTTATACTCCCACATATGCCAG
ATTCAGCAACGGATACGGCTTCCCCAACTTGCCCACTTCCATACGTGTCCTCCTTACCAGAAATTTATCC
TTAAGGTCGTCAGCTATCCTGCAGGCGATCTCTCGATTTCGATCAAGACATTCCTTTAATGGTCTTTTCT
GGACACCACTAGGGGTCAGAAGTAGTTCATCAAACTTTCTTCCCTCCCTAATCTCATTGGTTACCTTGGG
CTATCGAAACTTAATTAACCAGTCAAGTCAGCTACTTGGCGAGATCGACTTGTCTGGGTTTCGACTACGC
TCAGAATTGCGTCAGTCAAGTTCGATCTGGTCCTTGCTATTGCACCCGTTCTCCGATTACGAGTTTCATT
TAAATCATGTGAGCAAAAGGCCAGCAAAAGGCCAGGAACCGTAAAAAGGCCGCGTTGCTGGCGTTTTTCC
ATAGGCTCCGCCCCCCTGACGAGCATCACAAAAATCGACGCTCAAGTCAGAGGTGGCGAAACCCGACAGG
ACTATAAAGATACCAGGCGTTTCCCCCTGGAAGCTCCCTCGTGCGCTCTCCTGTTCCGACCCTGCCGCTT
ACCGGATACCTGTCCGCCTTTCTCCCTTCGGGAAGCGTGGCGCTTTCTCATAGCTCACGCTGTAGGTATC
TCAGTTCGGTGTAGGTCGTTCGCTCCAAGCTGGGCTGTGTGCACGAACCCCCCGTTCAGCCCGACCGCTG
CGCCTTATCCGGTAACTATCGTCTTGAGTCCAACCCGGTAAGACACGACTTATCGCCACTGGCAGCAGCC
ACTGGTAACAGGATTAGCAGAGCGAGGTATGTAGGCGGTGCTACAGAGTTCTTGAAGTGGTGGCCTAACT
ACGGCTACACTAGAAGAACAGTATTTGGTATCTGCGCTCTGCTGAAGCCAGTTACCTTCGGAAAAAGAGT
TGGTAGCTCTTGATCCGGCAAACAAACCACCGCTGGTAGCGGTGGTTTTTTTGTTTGCAAGCAGCAGATT
ACGCGCAGAAAAAAAGGATCTCAAGAAGATCCTTTGATCTTTTCTACGGGGTCTGACGCTCAGTGGAACG
AAAACTCACGTTAAGGGATTTTGGTCATGAGATTATCAAAAAGGATCTTCACCTAGATCCTTTTAAATTA
AAAATGAAGTTTTAAATCAATCTAAAGTATATATGAGTAAACTTGGTCTGACAGTTACCAATGCTTAATC
AGTGAGGCACCTATCTCAGCGATCTGTCTATTTCGTTCATCCATAGTTGCATTTAAATTTCCGAACTCTC
CAAGGCCCTCGTCGGAAAATCTTCAAACCTTTCGTCCGATCCATCTTGCAGGCTACCTCTCGAACGAACT
ATCGCAAGTCTCTTGGCCGGCCTTGCGCCTTGGCTATTGCTTGGCAGCGCCTATCGCCAGGTATTACTCC
AATCCCGAATATCCGAGATCGGGATCACCCGAGAGAAGTTCAACCTACATCCTCAATCCCGATCTATCCG
AGATCCGAGGAATATCGAAATCGGGGCGCGCCTGGCCTCCGCGCCGGGTTTTGGCGCCTCCCGCGGGCGC
CCCCCTCGTCACGGCGAGCGCTGCCACGTCAGACGAAGGGCGCAGGAGCGTCCTGATCCTTCCGCCCGGA
CGCTCAGGACAGCGGCCCGCTGCTCATAAGACTCGGCCTTAGAACCCCAGTATCAGCAGAAGGACATTTT
AGGACGGGACTTGGGTGACTCTAGGGCACTGGTTTTCTTTCCAGAGAGCGGAACAGGCGAGGAAAAGTAG
TCCCTTCTCGGCGATTCTGCGGAGGGATCTCCGTGGGGCGGTGAACGCCGATGATTATATAAGGACGCGC
CGGGTGTGGCACAGCTAGTTCCGTCGCAGCCGGGATTTGGGTCGCGGTTCTTGTTTGTGGATCGCTGTGA
TCGTCACTTGGTGAGTAGCGGGCTGCTGGGCTGGCCGGGGCTTTCGTGGCCGCCGGGCCGCTCGGTGGGA
CGGAAGCGTGTGGAGAGACCGCCAAGGGCTGTAGTCTGGGTCCGCGAGCAAGGTTGCCCTGAACTGGGGG
TTGGGGGGAGCGCAGCAAAATGGCGGCTGTTCCCGAGTCTTGAATGGAAGACGCTTGTGAGGCGGGCTGT
GAGGTCGTTGAAACAAGGTGGGGGGCATGGTGGGCGGCAAGAACCCAAGGTCTTGAGCCCTTCGCTAATG
CGGGAAAGCTCTTATTCGGGTGAGATGGGCTGGGCACCATCTGGGGACCCTGACGTGAAGTTTGTCACTG
ACTGGAGAACTCGGTTTGTCGTCTGTTGCGGGGGCGGCAGTTATGGCGGTGCCGTTGGGCAGTGCACCCG
TACCTTTGGGAGCGCGCGCCCTCGTCGTGTCGTGACGTCACCCGTTCTGTTGGCTTATAATGCAGGGTGG
GGCCACCTGCCGGTAGGTGTGCGGTAGGCTTTTCTCCGTCGCAGGACGCAGGGTTCGGGCCTAGGGTAGG
CTCTCCTGAATCGACAGGCGCCGGACCTCTGGTGAGGGGAGGGATAAGTGAGGCGTCAGTTTCTTTGGTC
GGTTTTATGTACCTATCTTCTTAAGTAGCTGAAGCTCCGGTTTTGAACTATGCGCTCGGGGTTGGCGAGT
GTGTTTTGTGAAGTTTTTTAGGCACCTTTTGAAATGTAATCATTTGGGTCAATATGTAATTTTCAGTGTT
AGACTTGTAAATTGTCCGCTAAATTCTGGCCGTTTTTGGCTTTTTTGTTAGACAACATGGCCAAGCCTTT
GTCTCAAGAAGAATCCACCCTCATTGAAAGAGCAACGGCTACAATCAACAGCATCCCCATCTCTGAAGAC
TACAGCGTCGCCAGCGCAGCTCTCTCTAGCGACGGCCGCATCTTCACTGGTGTCAATGTATATCATTTTA
CTGGGGGACCTTGTGCAGAACTCGTGGTGCTGGGCACTGCTGCTGCTGCGGCAGCTGGCAACCTGACTTG
TATCGTCGCGATCGGAAATGAGAACAGGGGCATCTTGAGCCCCTGCGGACGGTGCCGACAGGTGCTTCTC
GATCTGCATCCTGGGATCAAAGCCATAGTGAAGGACAGTGATGGACAGCCGACGGCAGTTGGGATTCGTG
AATTGCTGCCCTCTGGTTATGTGTGGGAGGGCTAAGCTAGTATGTAAGCCTAGTCTTAGATAATAAAATC
GCTATCCATCGAAGATGGATGTGTGTTGGTTTTTTGTGTGTGTAACGCTAGGCGCGCCTGGTGTACCGAG
AACGATCCTCTCAGTGCGAGTCTCGACGATCCATATCGTTGCTTGGCAGTCAGCCAGTCGGAATCCAGCT
TGGGACCCAGGAAGTCCAATCGTCAGATATTGTACTCAAGCCTGGTCACGGCAGCGTACCGATCTGTTTA
AACCTAGATATTGATAGTCTGATCGGTCAACGTATAATCGAGTCCTAGCTTTTGCAAACATCTATCAAGA
GACAGGATCAGCAGGAGGCTTTCGCATGAGTATTCAACATTTCCGTGTCGCCCTTATTCCCTTTTTTGCG
GCATTTTGCCTTCCTGTTTTTGCTCACCCAGAAACGCTGGTGAAAGTAAAAGATGCTGAAGATCAGTTGG
GTGCGCGAGTGGGTTACATCGAACTGGATCTCAACAGCGGTAAGATCCTTGAGAGTTTTCGCCCCGAAGA
ACGCTTTCCAATGATGAGCACTTTTAAAGTTCTGCTATGTGGCGCGGTATTATCCCGTATTGACGCCGGG
CAAGAGCAACTCGGTCGCCGCATACACTATTCTCAGAATGACTTGGTTGAGTATTCACCAGTCACAGAAA
AGCATCTTACGGATGGCATGACAGTAAGAGAATTATGCAGTGCTGCCATAACCATGAGTGATAACACTGC
GGCCAACTTACTTCTGACAACGATTGGAGGACCGAAGGAGCTAACCGCTTTTTTGCACAACATGGGGGAT
CATGTAACTCGCCTTGATCGTTGGGAACCGGAGCTGAATGAAGCCATACCAAACGACGAGCGTGACACCA
CGATGCCTGTAGCAATGGCAACAACCTTGCGTAAACTATTAACTGGCGAACTACTTACTCTAGCTTCCCG
GCAACAGTTGATAGACTGGATGGAGGCGGATAAAGTTGCAGGACCACTTCTGCGCTCGGCCCTTCCGGCT
GGCTGGTTTATTGCTGATAAATCTGGAGCCGGTGAGCGTGGGTCTCGCGGTATCATTGCAGCACTGGGGC
CAGATGGTAAGCCCTCCCGTATCGTAGTTATCTACACGACGGGGAGTCAGGCAACTATGGATGAACGAAA
TAGACAGATCGCTGAGATAGGTGCCTCACTGATTAAGCATTGGTAACCGATTCTAGGTGCATTGGCGCAG
AAAAAAATGCCTGATGCGACGCTGCGCGTCTTATACTCCCACATATGCCAGATTCAGCAACGGATACGGC
TTCCCCAACTTGCCCACTTCCATACGTGTCCTCCTTACCAGAAATTTATCCTTAAGATCCCGAATCGTTT
AAACTCGACTCTGGCTCTATCGAATCTCCGTCGTTTCGAGCTTACGCGAACAGCCGTGGCGCTCATTTGC
TCGTCGGGCATCGAATCTCGTCAGCTATCGTCAGCTTACCTTTTTGGCAGCGATCGCGGCTCCCGACATC
TTGGACCATTAGCTCCACAGGTATCTTCTTCCCTCTAGTGGTCATAACAGCAGCTTCAGCTACCTCTCAA
TTCAAAAAACCCCTCAAGACCCGTTTAGAGGCCCCAAGGGGTTATGCTATCAATCGTTGCGTTACACACA
CAAAAAACCAACACACATCCATCTTCGATGGATAGCGATTTTATTATCTAACTGCTGATCGAGTGTAGCC
