>Addgene plasmid #249152 | pSA128 A2UCOE-HBB_IVS2-Cas9-BFP | depositor partial sequence | sequence record 491836 | A2UCOE
CGGGAGGTGGTCCCTGCAGTTACGCCAATGATAACCCCCGCCAGAAAAATCTTAGTAGCCTTCCCTTTTT
GTTTTCCGTGCCCCAACTCGGCGGATTGACTCGGCCCCTTCCGGAAACACCCGAATCAACTTCTAGTCAA
ATTATTGTTCACGCCGCAATGACCCACCCCTGGCCCGCGTCTGTGGAACTGACCCCTGGTGTACAGGAGA
GTTCGCTGCTGAAAGTGGTCCCAAAGGGGTACTAGTTTTTAAGCTCCCAACTCCCCCTCCCCCAGCGTCT
GGAGGATTCCACACCCTCGCACCGCAGGGGCGAGGAAGTGGGCGGAGTCCGGTTTTGGCGCCAGCCGCTG
AGGCTGCCAAGCAGAAAAGCCACCGCTGAGGAGACTCCGGTCACTGTCCTCGCCCCGCCTCCCCCTTCCC
TCCCCTTGGGGACCACCGGGCGCCACGCCGCGAACGGTAAGTGCCGCGGTCGTCGGCGCCTCCGCCCTCC
CCCTAGGGCCCCAATTCCCAGCGGGCGCGGCGCGCGGCCCCTCCCCCCGCCGGGCGCGCGCCCGCTGCCC
CGCCCTTCGTGGCCGCCCGGCGTGGGCGGTGCCACCCCTCCCCCCGGCGGCCCCGCGCGCAGCTCCCGGC
TCCCTCCCCCTTCGGATGTGGCTTGAGCTGTAGGCGCGGAGGG
